>Addgene plasmid #213030 | pLD564 human L1 ORF2p-3xFlag (L1RP, CMV promoter) in pCEP4 Puro | addgene full sequence | sequence record 422062 | Addgene NGS Result
GTCAGATCTCTAGAAGCTGGGTACCAGCTGCTAGCAAGCTTGCTAGCGGCCGCTCTAGCCCTGGAATGTG
TATTAAGACTGTAAGGTGGGGGGGAGGAGCCAAGATGGCCGAATAGGAACAGCTCCGGTCTACAGCTCCC
AGCGTGAGCGACGCAGAAGACGGTGATTTCTGCATTTCCATCTGAGGTACCGGGTTCATCTCACTAGGGA
GTGCCAGACAGTGGGCGCAGGCCAGTGTGTGTGCGCACCGTGCGCGAGCCGAAGCAGGGCGAGGCATTGC
CTCACCTGGGAAGCGCAAGGGGTCAGGGAGTTCCCTTTCCGAGTCAAAGAAAGGGGTGACGGACGCACCT
GGAAAATCGGGTCACTCCCACCCGAATATTGCGCTTTTCAGACCGGCTTAAGAAACGGCGCACCACGAGA
CTATATCCCGCACCTGGCTCGGAGGGTCCTACGCCCACGGAATCTCGCTGATTGCTAGCACAGCAGTCTG
AGATCAAACTGCAAGGCGGCAACGAGGCTGGGGGAGGGGCGCCCGCCATTGCCCAGGCTTGCTTAGGTAA
ACAAAGCAGCAGGGAAGCTCGAACTGGGTGGAGCCCACCACAGCTCAAGGAGGCCTGCCTGCCTCTGTAG
GCTCCACCTCTGGGGGCAGGGCACAGACAAACAAAAAGACAGCAGTAACCTCTGCAGACTTAAGTGTCCC
TGTCTGACAGCTTTGAAGAGAGCAGTGGTTCTCCCAGCACGCAGCTGGAGATCTGAGAACGGGCAGACTG
CCTCCTCAAGTGGGTCCCTGACCCCTGACCCCCGAGCAGCCTAACTGGGAGGCACCCCCCAGCAGGGGCA
CACTGACACCTCACACGGCAGGGTATTCCAACAGACCTGCAGCTGAGGGTCCTGTCTGTTAGAAGGAAAA
CTAACAACCAGAAAGGACATCTACACCGAAAACCCATCTGTACATCACCATCATCAAAGACCAAAAGTAG
ATAAAACCACAAAGATGGGGAAAAAACAGAACAGAAAAACTGGAAACTCTAAAACGCAGAGCGCCTCTCC
TCCTCCAAAGGAACGCAGTTCCTCACCAGCAACAGAACAAAGCTGGATGGAGAATGATTTTGATGAGCTG
AGAGAAGAAGGCTTCAGACGATCAAATTACTCTGAGCTACGGGAGGACATTCAAACCAAAGGCAAAGAAG
TTGAAAACTTTGAAAAAAATTTAGAAGAATGTATAACTAGAATAACCAATACAGAGAAGTGCTTAAAGGA
GCTGATGGAGCTGAAAACCAAGGCTCGAGAACTACGTGAAGAATGCAGAAGCCTCAGGAGCCGATGCGAT
CAACTGGAAGAAAGGGTATCAGCAATGGAAGATGAAATGAATGAAATGAAGCGAGAAGGGAAGTTTAGAG
AAAAAAGAATAAAAAGAAATGAGCAAAGCCTCCAAGAAATATGGGACTATGTGAAAAGACCAAATCTACG
TCTGATTGGTGTACCTGAAAGTGATGTGGAGAATGGAACCAAGTTGGAAAACACTCTGCAGGATATTATC
CAGGAGAACTTCCCCAATCTAGCAAGGCAGGCCAACGTTCAGATTCAGGAAATACAGAGAACGCCACAAA
GATACTCCTCGAGAAGAGCAACTCCAAGACACATAATTGTCAGATTCACCAAAGTTGAAATGAAGGAAAA
AATGTTAAGGGCAGCCAGAGAGAAAGGTCGGGTTACCCTCAAAGGAAAGCCCATCAGACTAACAGCGGAT
CTCTCGGCAGAAACCCTACAAGCCAGAAGAGAGTGGGGGCCAATATTCAACATTCTTAAAGAAAAGAATT
TTCAACCCAGAATTTCATATCCAGCCAAACTAAGCTTCATAAGTGAAGGAGAAATAAAATACTTTATAGA
CAAGCAAATGTTGAGAGATTTTGTCACCACCAGGCCTGCCCTAAAAGAGCTCCTGAAGGAAGCGCTAAAC
ATGGAAAGGAACAACCGGTACCAGCCGCTGCAAAATCATGCCAAAATGTAAAGACCATCAAGACTAGGAA
GAAACTGCACCAACTAATGAGCAAAATCACCAGCTAACATCATAATGACAGGATCAACTTCACACATAAC
AATATTAACTTTAAATATAAATGGACTAAATTCTGCAATTAAAAGACACAGACTGGCAAGTTGGATAAAG
AGTCAAGACCCATCAGTGTGCTGTATTCAGGAAACCCATCTCACGTGCAGAGACACACATAGGCTCAAAA
TAAAAGGATGGAGGAAGATCTACCAAGCCAATGGAAAACAAAAAAAGGCAGGGGTTGCAATCCTAGTCTC
TGATAAAACAGACTTTAAACCAACAAAGATCAAAAGAGACAAAGAAGGCCATTACATAATGGTAAAGGGA
TCAATTCAACAAGAGGAGCTAACTATCCTAAATATTTATGCACCCAATACAGGAGCACCCAGATTCATAA
AGCAAGTCCTCAGTGACCTACAAAGAGACTTAGACTCCCACACATTAATAATGGGAGACTTTAACACCCC
ACTGTCAACATTAGACAGATCAACGAGACAGAAAGTCAACAAGGATACCCAGGAATTGAACTCAGCTCTG
CACCAAGCAGACCTAATAGACATCTACAGAACTCTCCACCCCAAATCAACAGAATATACGTTTTTTTCAG
CACCACACCACACCTATTCCAAAATTGACCACATAGTTGGAAGCAAAGCTCTCCTCAGCAAATGTAAAAG
AACAGAAATTATAACAAACTATCTCTCAGACCACAGTGCAATCAAACTAGAGCTCAGGATTAAGAATCTC
ACTCAAAGCCGCTCAACTACATGGAAACTGAACAACCTGCTCCTGAATGACTACTGGGTACATAACGAAA
TGAAGGCAGAAATAAAGATGTTCTTTGAAACCAACGAGAACAAAGACACCACATACCAGAATCTCTGGGA
CGCATTCAAAGCAGTATGTAGAGGGAAATTTATAGCACTAAATGCCTACAAGAGAAAGCAGGAAAGATCC
AAAATTGACACCCTAACATCACAATTAAAAGAACTAGAAAAGCAAGAGCAAACACATTCAAAAGCTAGCA
GAAGGCAAGAAATAACTAAAATCAGAGCAGAACTGAAGGAAATAGAGACACAAAAAACCCTTCAAAAAAT
CAATGAATCCAGGAGCTGGTTTTTTGAAAGGATCAACAAAATTGATAGACCGCTAGCAAGACTAATAAAG
AAAAAAAGAGAGAAGAATCAAATAGACACAATAAAAAATGATAAAGGGGATATCACCACCGATCCCACAG
AAATACAAACTACCATCAGAGAATACTACAAACACCTCTACGCAAATAAACTAGAAAATCTAGAAGAAAT
GGATACATTCCTCGACACATACACTCTCCCAAGACTAAACCAGGAAGAAGTTGAATCTCTGAATCGACCA
ATAACAGGCTCTGAAATTGTGGCAATAATCAATAGTTTACCAACCAAAAAGAGTCCAGGACCAGATGGAT
TCACAGCCGAATTCTACCAGAGGTACAAGGAGGAACTGGTACCATTCCTTCTGAAACTATTCCAATCAAT
AGAAAAAGAGGGAATCCTCCCTAACTCATTTTATGAGGCCAGCATCATTCTGATACCAAAGCCGGGCAGA
GACACAACCAAAAAAGAGAATTTTAGACCAATATCCTTGATGAACATTGATGCAAAAATCCTCAATAAAA
TACTGGCAAACCGAATCCAGCAGCACATCAAAAAGCTTATCCACCATGATCAAGTGGGCTTCATCCCTGG
GATGCAAGGCTGGTTCAATATACGCAAATCAATAAATGTAATCCAGCATATAAACAGAGCCAAAGACAAA
AACCACATGATTATCTCAATAGATGCAGAAAAAGCCTTTGACAAAATTCAACAACCCTTCATGCTAAAAA
CTCTCAATAAATTAGGTATTGATGGGACGTATTTCAAAATAATAAGAGCTATCTATGACAAACCCACAGC
CAATATCATACTGAATGGGCAAAAACTGGAAGCATTCCCTTTGAAAACCGGCACAAGACAGGGATGCCCT
CTCTCACCGCTCCTATTCAACATAGTGTTGGAAGTTCTGGCCAGGGCAATCAGGCAGGAGAAGGAAATAA
AGGGTATTCAATTAGGAAAAGAGGAAGTCAAATTGTCCCTGTTTGCAGACGACATGATTGTTTATCTAGA
AAACCCCATCGTCTCAGCCCAAAATCTCCTTAAGCTGATAAGCAACTTCAGCAAAGTCTCAGGATACAAA
ATCAATGTACAAAAATCACAAGCATTCTTATACACCAACAACAGACAAACAGAGAGCCAAATCATGGGTG
AACTCCCATTCACAATTGCTTCAAAGAGAATAAAATACCTAGGAATCCAACTTACAAGGGATGTGAAGGA
CCTCTTCAAGGAGAACTACAAACCACTGCTCAAGGAAATAAAAGAGGAGACAAACAAATGGAAGAACATT
CCATGCTCATGGGTAGGAAGAATCAATATCGTGAAAATGGCCATACTGCCCAAGGTAATTTACAGATTCA
ATGCCATCCCCATCAAGCTACCAATGACTTTCTTCACAGAATTGGAAAAAACTACTTTAAAGTTCATATG
GAACCAAAAAAGAGCCCGCATTGCCAAGTCAATCCTAAGCCAAAAGAACAAAGCTGGAGGCATCACACTA
CCTGACTTCAAACTATACTACAAGGCTACAGTAACCAAAACAGCATGGTACTGGTACCAAAACAGAGATA
TAGATCAATGGAACAGAACAGAGCCCTCAGAAATAATGCCGCATATCTACAACTATCTGATCTTTGACAA
ACCTGAGAAAAACAAGCAATGGGGAAAGGATTCCCTATTTAATAAATGGTGCTGGGAAAACTGGCTAGCC
ATATGTAGAAAGCTGAAACTGGATCCCTTCCTTACACCTTATACAAAAATCAATTCAAGATGGATTAAAG
ATTTAAACGTTAAACCTAAAACCATAAAAACCCTAGAAGAAAACCTAGGCATTACCATTCAGGACATAGG
CGTGGGCAAGGACTTCATGTCCAAAACACCAAAAGCAATGGCAACAAAAGACAAAATTGACAAATGGGAT
CTAATTAAACTAAAGAGCTTCTGCACAGCAAAAGAAACTACCATCAGAGTGAACAGGCAACCTACAACAT
GGGAGAAAATTTTTGCAACCTACTCATCTGACAAAGGGCTAATATCCAGAATCTACAATGAACTCAAACA
AATTTACAAGAAAAAAACAAACAACCCCATCAAAAAGTGGGCGAAGGACATGAACAGACACTTCTCAAAA
GAAGACATTTATGCAGCCAAAAAACACATGAAGAAATGCTCATCATCACTGGCCATCAGAGAAATGCAAA
TCAAAACCACTATGAGATATCATCTCACACCAGTTAGAATGGCAATCATTAAAAAGTCAGGAAACAACAG
GTGCTGGAGAGGATGCGGAGAAATAGGAACACTTTTACACTGTTGGTGGGACTGTAAACTAGTTCAACCA
TTGTGGAAGTCAGTGTGGCGATTCCTCAGGGATCTAGAACTAGAAATACCATTTGACCCAGCCATCCCAT
TACTGGGTATATACCCAAATGAGTATAAATCATGCTGCTATAAAGACACATGCACACGTATGTTTATTGC
GGCACTATTCACAATAGCAAAGACTTGGAACCAACCCAAATGTCCAACAATGATAGACTGGATTAAGAAA
ATGTGGCACATATACACCATGGAATACTATGCAGCCATAAAAAATGATGAGTTCATATCCTTTGTAGGGA
CATGGATGAAATTGGAAACCATCATTCTCAGTAAACTATCGCAAGAACAAAAAACCAAACACCGCATATT
CTCACTCATAGGTGGGAATGGCGGCGGCAGCGGCGGCGGCAGCCTGGAAGTTCTGTTCCAGGGGCCCGAC
TACAAAGACCATGACGGTGATTATAAAGATCATGACATCGATTACAAGGATGACGATGACAAGTAGACAA
TGAGATCACATGGACACAGGAAGGGGAATATCACACTCTGGGGACTGTGGTGGGGTCGGGGGAGGGGGGA
GGGATAGCATTGGGAGATATACCTAATGCTAGATGACACATTAGTGGGTGCAGCGCACCAGCATGGCACA
TGTAAAACAATGAGATCACATGGACACAGGAAGGGGAATATCACACTCTGGGGACTGTGGTGGGGTCGGG
GGAGGGGGGAGGGATAGCATTGGGAGATATACCTAATGCTAGATGACACATTAGTGGGTGCAGCGCACCA
GCATGGCACATGTATACATATGTAACTTAAGGGCGCGCCAATGTGCACATGTACCCTGCAGGGGCCGGCC
TAAAACTTAGAGTATAATAAAGGATCCAGACATGATAAGATACATTGATGAGTTTGGACAAACCACAACT
AGAATGCAGTGAAAAAAATGCTTTATTTGTGAAATTTGTGATGCTATTGCTTTATTTGTAACCATTATAA
GCTGCAATAAACAAGTTAACAACAACAATTGCATTCATTTTATGTTTCAGGTTCAGGGGGAGGTGTGGGA
GGTTTTTTAAAGCAAGTAAAACCTCTACAAATGTGGTATGGCTGATTATGATCCGGCTGCCTCGCGCGTT
TCGGTGATGACGGTGAAAACCTCTGACACATGCAGCTCCCGGAGACGGTCACAGCTTGTCTGTAAGCGGA
TGCCGGGAGCAGACAAGCCCGTCAGGGCGCGTCAGCGGGTGTTGGCGGGTGTCGGGGCGCAGCCATGAGG
TCGATCGACTCTAGAGGATCGATCCCCGCCCCGGACGAACTAAACCTGACTACGACATCTCTGCCCCTTC
TTCGCGGGGCAGTGCATGTAATCCCTTCAGTTGGTTGGTACAACTTGCCAACTGGGCCCTGTTCCACATG
TGACACGGGGGGGGACCAAACACAAAGGGGTTCTCTGACTGTAGTTGACATCCTTATAAATGGATGTGCA
CATTTGCCAACACTGAGTGGCTTTCATCCTGGAGCAGACTTTGCAGTCTGTGGACTGCAACACAACATTG
CCTTTATGTGTAACTCTTGGCTGAAGCTCTTACACCAATGCTGGGGGACATGTACCTCCCAGGGGCCCAG
GAAGACTACGGGAGGCTACACCAACGTCAATCAGAGGGGCCTGTGTAGCTACCGATAAGCGGACCCTCAA
GAGGGCATTAGCAATAGTGTTTATAAGGCCCCCTTGTTAACCCTAAACGGGTAGCATATGCTTCCCGGGT
AGTAGTATATACTATCCAGACTAACCCTAATTCAATAGCATATGTTACCCAACGGGAAGCATATGCTATC
GAATTAGGGTTAGTAAAAGGGTCCTAAGGAACAGCGATATCTCCCACCCCATGAGCTGTCACGGTTTTAT
TTACATGGGGTCAGGATTCCACGAGGGTAGTGAACCATTTTAGTCACAAGGGCAGTGGCTGAAGATCAAG
GAGCGGGCAGTGAACTCTCCTGAATCTTCGCCTGCTTCTTCATTCTCCTTCGTTTAGCTAATAGAATAAC
TGCTGAGTTGTGAACAGTAAGGTGTATGTGAGGTGCTCGAAAACAAGGTTTCAGGTGACGCCCCCAGAAT
AAAATTTGGACGGGGGGTTCAGTGGTGGCATTGTGCTATGACACCAATATAACCCTCACAAACCCCTTGG
GCAATAAATACTAGTGTAGGAATGAAACATTCTGAATATCTTTAACAATAGAAATCCATGGGGTGGGGAC
AAGCCGTAAAGACTGGATGTCCATCTCACACGAATTTATGGCTATGGGCAACACATAATCCTAGTGCAAT
ATGATACTGGGGTTATTAAGATGTGTCCCAGGCAGGGACCAAGACAGGTGAACCATGTTGTTACACTCTA
TTTGTAACAAGGGGAAAGAGAGTGGACGCCGACAGCAGCGGACTCCACTGGTTGTCTCTAACACCCCCGA
AAATTAAACGGGGCTCCACGCCAATGGGGCCCATAAACAAAGACAAGTGGCCACTCTTTTTTTTGAAATT
GTGGAGTGGGGGCACGCGTCAGCCCCCACACGCCGCCCTGCGGTTTTGGACTGTAAAATAAGGGTGTAAT
AACTTGGCTGATTGTAACCCCGCTAACCACTGCGGTCAAACCACTTGCCCACAAAACCACTAATGGCACC
CCGGGGAATACCTGCATAAGTAGGTGGGCGGGCCAAGATAGGGGCGCGATTGCTGCGATCTGGAGGACAA
ATTACACACACTTGCGCCTGAGCGCCAAGCACAGGGTTGTTGGTCCTCATATTCACGAGGTCGCTGAGAG
CACGGTGGGCTAATGTTGCCATGGGTAGCATATACTACCCAAATATCTGGATAGCATATGCTATCCTAAT
CTATATCTGGGTAGCATAGGCTATCCTAATCTATATCTGGGTAGCATATGCTATCCTAATCTATATCTGG
GTAGTATATGCTATCCTAATTTATATCTGGGTAGCATAGGCTATCCTAATCTATATCTGGGTAGCATATG
CTATCCTAATCTATATCTGGGTAGTATATGCTATCCTAATCTGTATCCGGGTAGCATATGCTATCCTAAT
AGAGATTAGGGTAGTATATGCTATCCTAATTTATATCTGGGTAGCATATACTACCCAAATATCTGGATAG
CATATGCTATCCTAATCTATATCTGGGTAGCATATGCTATCCTAATCTATATCTGGGTAGCATAGGCTAT
CCTAATCTATATCTGGGTAGCATATGCTATCCTAATCTATATCTGGGTAGTATATGCTATCCTAATTTAT
ATCTGGGTAGCATAGGCTATCCTAATCTATATCTGGGTAGCATATGCTATCCTAATCTATATCTGGGTAG
TATATGCTATCCTAATCTGTATCCGGGTAGCATATGCTATCCTCATGCATATACAGTCAGCATATGATAC
CCAGTAGTAGAGTGGGAGTGCTATCCTTTGCATATGCCGCCACCTCCCAAGGGGGCGTGAATTTTCGCTG
CTTGTCCTTTTCCTGCTGGTTGCTCCCATTCTTAGGTGAATTTAAGGAGGCCAGGCTAAAGCCGTCGCAT
GTCTGATTGCTCACCAGGTAAATGTCGCTAATGTTTTCCAACGCGAGAAGGTGTTGAGCGCGGAGCTGAG
TGACGTGACAACATGGGTATGCCCAATTGCCCCATGTTGGGAGGACGAAAATGGTGACAAGACAGATGGC
CAGAAATACACCAACAGCACGCATGATGTCTACTGGGGATTTATTCTTTAGTGCGGGGGAATACACGGCT
TTTAATACGATTGAGGGCGTCTCCTAACAAGTTACATCACTCCTGCCCTTCCTCACCCTCATCTCCATCA
CCTCCTTCATCTCCGTCATCTCCGTCATCACCCTCCGCGGCAGCCCCTTCCACCATAGGTGGAAACCAGG
GAGGCAAATCTACTCCATCGTCAAAGCTGCACACAGTCACCCTGATATTGCAGGTAGGAGCGGGCTTTGT
CATAACAAGGTCCTTAATCGCATCCTTCAAAACCTCAGCAAATATATGAGTTTGTAAAAAGACCATGAAA
TAACAGACAATGGACTCCCTTAGCGGGCCAGGTTGTGGGCCGGGTCCAGGGGCCATTCCAAAGGGGAGAC
GACTCAATGGTGTAAGACGACATTGTGGAATAGCAAGGGCAGTTCCTCGCCTTAGGTTGTAAAGGGAGGT
CTTACTACCTCCATATACGAACACACCGGCGACCCAAGTTCCTTCGTCGGTAGTCCTTTCTACGTGACTC
CTAGCCAGGAGAGCTCTTAAACCTTCTGCAATGTTCTCAAATTTCGGGTTGGAACCTCCTTGACCACGAT
GCTTTCCAAACCACCCTCCTTTTTTGCGCCTGCCTCCATCACCCTGACCCCGGGGTCCAGTGCTTGGGCC
TTCTCCTGGGTCATCTGCGGGGCCCTGCTCTATCGCTCCCGGGGGCACGTCAGGCTCACCATCTGGGCCA
CCTTCTTGGTGGTATTCAAAATAATCGGCTTCCCCTACAGGGTGGAAAAATGGCCTTCTACCTGGAGGGG
GCCTGCGCGGTGGAGACCCGGATGATGATGACTGACTACTGGGACTCCTGGGCCTCTTTTCTCCACGTCC
ACGACCTCTCCCCCTGGCTCTTTCACGACTTCCCCCCCTGGCTCTTTCACGTCCTCTACCCCGGCGGCCT
CCACTACCTCCTCGACCCCGGCCTCCACTACCTCCTCGACCCCGGCCTCCACTGCCTCCTCGACCCCGGC
CTCCACCTCCTGCTCCTGCCCCTCCTGCTCCTGCCCCTCCTCCTGCTCCTGCCCCTCCTGCCCCTCCTGC
TCCTGCCCCTCCTGCCCCTCCTGCTCCTGCCCCTCCTGCCCCTCCTGCTCCTGCCCCTCCTGCCCCTCCT
CCTGCTCCTGCCCCTCCTGCCCCTCCTCCTGCTCCTGCCCCTCCTGCCCCTCCTGCTCCTGCCCCTCCTG
CCCCTCCTGCTCCTGCCCCTCCTGCCCCTCCTGCTCCTGCCCCTCCTGCTCCTGCCCCTCCTGCTCCTGC
CCCTCCTGCTCCTGCCCCTCCTGCCCCTCCTGCCCCTCCTCCTGCTCCTGCCCCTCCTGCTCCTGCCCCT
CCTGCCCCTCCTGCCCCTCCTGCTCCTGCCCCTCCTCCTGCTCCTGCCCCTCCTGCCCCTCCTGCCCCTC
CTCCTGCTCCTGCCCCTCCTGCCCCTCCTCCTGCTCCTGCCCCTCCTCCTGCTCCTGCCCCTCCTGCCCC
TCCTGCCCCTCCTCCTGCTCCTGCCCCTCCTGCCCCTCCTCCTGCTCCTGCCCCTCCTCCTGCTCCTGCC
CCTCCTGCCCCTCCTGCCCCTCCTCCTGCTCCTGCCCCTCCTCCTGCTCCTGCCCCTCCTGCCCCTCCTG
CCCCTCCTGCCCCTCCTCCTGCTCCTGCCCCTCCTCCTGCTCCTGCCCCTCCTGCTCCTGCCCCTCCCGC
TCCTGCTCCTGCTCCTGTTCCACCGTGGGTCCCTTTGCAGCCAATGCAACTTGGACGTTTTTGGGGTCTC
CGGACACCATCTCTATGTCTTGGCCCTGATCCTGAGCCGCCCGGGGCTCCTGGTCTTCCGCCTCCTCGTC
CTCGTCCTCTTCCCCGTCCTCGTCCATGGTTATCACCCCCTCTTCTTTGAGGTCCACTGCCGCCGGAGCC
TTCTGGTCCAGATGTGTCTCCCTTCTCTCCTAGGCCATTTCCAGGTCCTGTACCTGGCCCCTCGTCAGAC
ATGATTCACACTAAAAGAGATCAATAGACATCTTTATTAGACGACGCTCAGTGAATACAGGGAGTGCAGA
CTCCTGCCCCCTCCAACAGCCCCCCCACCCTCATCCCCTTCATGGTCGCTGTCAGACAGATCCAGGTCTG
AAAATTCCCCATCCTCCGAACCATCCTCGTCCTCATCACCAATTACTCGCAGCCCGGAAAACTCCCGCTG
AACATCCTCAAGATTTGCGTCCTGAGCCTCAAGCCAGGCCTCAAATTCCTCGTCCCCCTTTTTGCTGGAC
GGTAGGGATGGGGATTCTCGGGACCCCTCCTCTTCCTCTTCAAGGTCACCAGACAGAGATGCTACTGGGG
CAACGGAAGAAAAGCTGGGTGCGGCCTGTGAGGATCAGCTTATCGATGATAAGCTGTCAAACATGAGAAT
TCTTGAAGACGAAAGGGCCTCGTGATACGCCTATTTTTATAGGTTAATGTCATGATAATAATGGTTTCTT
AGACGTCAGGTGGCACTTTTCGGGGAAATGTGCGCGGAACCCCTATTTGTTTATTTTTCTAAATACATTC
AAATATGTATCCGCTCATGAGACAATAACCCTGATAAATGCTTCAATAATATTGAAAAAGGAAGAGTATG
AGTATTCAACATTTCCGTGTCGCCCTTATTCCCTTTTTTGCGGCATTTTGCCTTCCTGTTTTTGCTCACC
CAGAAACGCTGGTGAAAGTAAAAGATGCTGAAGATCAGTTGGGTGCACGAGTGGGTTACATCGAACTGGA
TCTCAACAGCGGTAAGATCCTTGAGAGTTTTCGCCCCGAAGAACGTTTTCCAATGATGAGCACTTTTAAA
GTTCTGCTATGTGGCGCGGTATTATCCCGTGTTGACGCCGGGCAAGAGCAACTCGGTCGCCGCATACACT
ATTCTCAGAATGACTTGGTTGAGTACTCACCAGTCACAGAAAAGCATCTTACGGATGGCATGACAGTAAG
AGAATTATGCAGTGCTGCCATAACCATGAGTGATAACACTGCGGCCAACTTACTTCTGACAACGATCGGA
GGACCGAAGGAGCTAACCGCTTTTTTGCACAACATGGGGGATCATGTAACTCGCCTTGATCGTTGGGAAC
CGGAGCTGAATGAAGCCATACCAAACGACGAGCGTGACACCACGATGCCTGCAGCAATGGCAACAACGTT
GCGCAAACTATTAACTGGCGAACTACTTACTCTAGCTTCCCGGCAACAATTAATAGACTGGATGGAGGCG
GATAAAGTTGCAGGACCACTTCTGCGCTCGGCCCTTCCGGCTGGCTGGTTTATTGCTGATAAATCTGGAG
CCGGTGAGCGTGGGTCTCGCGGTATCATTGCAGCACTGGGGCCAGATGGTAAGCCCTCCCGTATCGTAGT
TATCTACACGACGGGGAGTCAGGCAACTATGGATGAACGAAATAGACAGATCGCTGAGATAGGTGCCTCA
CTGATTAAGCATTGGTAACTGTCAGACCAAGTTTACTCATATATACTTTAGATTGATTTAAAACTTCATT
TTTAATTTAAAAGGATCTAGGTGAAGATCCTTTTTGATAATCTCATGACCAAAATCCCTTAACGTGAGTT
TTCGTTCCACTGAGCGTCAGACCCCGTAGAAAAGATCAAAGGATCTTCTTGAGATCCTTTTTTTCTGCGC
GTAATCTGCTGCTTGCAAACAAAAAAACCACCGCTACCAGCGGTGGTTTGTTTGCCGGATCAAGAGCTAC
CAACTCTTTTTCCGAAGGTAACTGGCTTCAGCAGAGCGCAGATACCAAATACTGTCCTTCTAGTGTAGCC
GTAGTTAGGCCACCACTTCAAGAACTCTGTAGCACCGCCTACATACCTCGCTCTGCTAATCCTGTTACCA
GTGGCTGCTGCCAGTGGCGATAAGTCGTGTCTTACCGGGTTGGACTCAAGACGATAGTTACCGGATAAGG
CGCAGCGGTCGGGCTGAACGGGGGGTTCGTGCACACAGCCCAGCTTGGAGCGAACGACCTACACCGAACT
GAGATACCTACAGCGTGAGCTATGAGAAAGCGCCACGCTTCCCGAAGGGAGAAAGGCGGACAGGTATCCG
GTAAGCGGCAGGGTCGGAACAGGAGAGCGCACGAGGGAGCTTCCAGGGGGAAACGCCTGGTATCTTTATA
GTCCTGTCGGGTTTCGCCACCTCTGACTTGAGCGTCGATTTTTGTGATGCTCGTCAGGGGGGCGGAGCCT
ATGGAAAAACGCCAGCAACGCGGCCTTTTTACGGTTCCTGGCCTTTTGCTGGCCTTGAAGCTGTCCCTGA
TGGTCGTCATCTACCTGCCTGGACAGCATGGCCTGCAACGCGGGCATCCCGATGCCGCCGGAAGCGAGAA
GAATCATAATGGGGAAGGCCATCCAGCCTCGCGTCGAATTCGTCGACCTCGAAATTCTACCGGGTAGGGG
AGGCGCTTTTCCCAAGGCAGTCTGGAGCATGCGCTTTAGCAGCCCCGCTGGGCACTTGGCGCTACACAAG
TGGCCTCTGGCCTCGCACACATTCCACATCCACCGGTAGGCGCCAACCGGCTCCGTTCTTTGGTGGCCCC
TTCGCGCCACCTTCTACTCCTCCCCTAGTCAGGAAGTTCCCCCCCGCCCCGCAGCTCGCGTCGTGCAGGA
CGTGACAAATGGAAGTAGCACGTCTCACTAGTCTCGTGCAGATGGACAGCACCGCTGAGCAATGGAAGCG
GGTAGGCCTTTGGGGCAGCGGCCAATAGCAGCTTTGCTCCTTCGCTTTCTGGGCTCAGAGGCTGGGAAGG
GGTGGGTCCGGGGGCGGGCTCAGGGGCGGGCTCAGGGGCGGGGCGGGCGCCCGAAGGTCCTCCGGAGGCC
CGGCATTCTGCACGCTTCAAAAGCGCACGTCTGCCGCGCTGTTCTCCTCTTCCTCATCTCCGGGCCTTTC
GACCTGCATCCATCTAGATCTCGAGCAGCTGAAGCTTACCATGACCGAGTACAAGCCCACGGTGCGCCTC
GCCACCCGCGACGACGTCCCCAGGGCCGTACGCACCCTCGCCGCCGCGTTCGCCGACTACCCCGCCACGC
GCCACACCGTCGATCCGGACCGCCACATCGAGCGGGTCACCGAGCTGCAAGAACTCTTCCTCACGCGCGT
CGGGCTCGACATCGGCAAGGTGTGGGTCGCGGACGACGGCGCCGCGGTGGCGGTCTGGACCACGCCGGAG
AGCGTCGAAGCGGGGGCGGTGTTCGCCGAGATCGGCCCGCGCATGGCCGAGTTGAGCGGTTCCCGGCTGG
CCGCGCAGCAACAGATGGAAGGCCTCCTGGCGCCGCACCGGCCCAAGGAGCCCGCGTGGTTCCTGGCCAC
CGTCGGCGTCTCGCCCGACCACCAGGGCAAGGGTCTGGGCAGCGCCGTCGTGCTCCCCGGAGTGGAGGCG
GCCGAGCGCGCCGGGGTGCCCGCCTTCCTGGAGACCTCCGCGCCCCGCAACCTCCCCTTCTACGAGCGGC
TCGGCTTCACCGTCACCGCCGACGTCGAGGTGCCCGAAGGACCGCGCACCTGGTGCATGACCCGCAAGCC
CGGTGCCTGACGCCCGCCCCACGACCCGCAGCGCCCGACCGAAAGGAGCGCACGACCCCATGCATCGATG
ATATCAGATCCCCGGGATGCAGAAATTGATGATCTATTAAACAATAAAGATGTCCACTAAAATGGAAGTT
TTTCCTGTCATACTTTGTTAAGAAGGGTGAGAACAGAGTACCTACATTTTGAATGGAAGGATTGGAGCTA
CGGGGGTGGGGGTGGGGTGGGATTAGATAAATGCCTGCTCTTTACTGAAGGCTCTTTACTATTGCTTTAT
GATAATGTTTCATAGTTGGATATCATAATTTAAACAAGCAAAACCAAATTAAGGGCCAGCTCATTCCTCC
CACTCATGATCTATAGATCTATAGATCTCTCGTGGGATCATTGTTTTTCTCTTGATTCCCACTTTGTGGT
TCTAAGTACTGTGGTTTCCAAATGTGTCAGTTTCATAGCCTGAAGAACGAGATCAGCAGCCTCTGTTCCA
CATACACTTCATTCTCAGTATTGTTTTGCCAAGTTCTAATTCCATCAGAAGCTGGTCGACCAATTCTCAT
GTTTGACAGCTTATCATCGCAGATCCGGGCAACGTTGTTGCCATTGCTGCAGGCGCAGAACTGGTAGGTA
TGGAAGATCTATACATTGAATCAATATTGGCAATTAGCCATATTAGTCATTGGTTATATAGCATAAATCA
ATATTGGCTATTGGCCATTGCATACGTTGTATCTATATCATAATATGTACATTTATATTGGCTCATGTCC
AATATGACCGCCATGTTGACATTGATTATTGACTAGTTATTAATAGTAATCAATTACGGGGTCATTAGTT
CATAGCCCATATATGGAGTTCCGCGTTACATAACTTACGGTAAATGGCCCGCCTGGCTGACCGCCCAACG
ACCCCCGCCCATTGACGTCAATAATGACGTATGTTCCCATAGTAACGCCAATAGGGACTTTCCATTGACG
TCAATGGGTGGAGTATTTACGGTAAACTGCCCACTTGGCAGTACATCAAGTGTATCATATGCCAAGTCCG
CCCCCTATTGACGTCAATGACGGTAAATGGCCCGCCTGGCATTATGCCCAGTACATGACCTTACGGGACT
TTCCTACTTGGCAGTACATCTACGTATTAGTCATCGCTATTACCATGGTGATGCGGTTTTGGCAGTACAC
CAATGGGCGTGGATAGCGGTTTGACTCACGGGGATTTCCAAGTCTCCACCCCATTGACGTCAATGGGAGT
TTGTTTTGGCACCAAAATCAACGGGACTTTCCAAAATGTCGTAATAACCCCGCCCCGTTGACGCAAATGG
GCGGTAGGCGTGTACGGTGGGAGGTCTATATAAGCAGAGCTCGTTTAGTGAACC
Features (pLannotate 1.2.2; 21 found; start..end, strand, type, name):
    995..2008    +  CDS            L1RE1: LORF1_HUMAN - Also known as LRE1. Experimental evidence at protein level: Swiss-Prot protein existence level 1. Nucleic acid-binding protein which is essential for retrotransposition of LINE-1 elements in the genome. Functions as a nucleic acid chaperone binding its own transcript and therefore preferentially mobilizing the transcript from which they are encoded. From Homo sapiens (Human).
   2075..5899    +  CDS            LORF2_HUMAN: Experimental evidence at protein level: Swiss-Prot protein existence level 1. Has a reverse transcriptase activity required for target- primed reverse transcription of the LINE-1 element mRNA, a crucial step in LINE-1 retrotransposition. Has also an endonuclease activity that allows the introduction of nicks in the chromosomal target DNA. Cleaves DNA in AT-rich regions between a 5' stretch of purines and a 3' stretch of pyrimidines, corresponding to sites of LINE-1 integration in the genome. From Homo sapiens (Human).
   5948..6013    +  CDS            3xFLAG: three tandem FLAG® epitope tags, followed by an enterokinase cleavage site
   6393..6527    -  polyA_signal   SV40 poly(A) signal: SV40 polyadenylation signal
   6550..6633    -  CDS            large T antigen (fragment): large T antigen from SV40 (simian virus 40)
   6636..6676    +  CDS            rop (fragment): Rop protein, which maintains plasmids at low copy number; rop
   7256..9045    -  rep_origin     oriP: Epstein-Barr virus oriP replication origin (Yates et al., 2000)
   9046..9264    -  CDS            gL (fragment): GL_EBVB9 - Experimental evidence at protein level: Swiss-Prot protein existence level 1. The heterodimer glycoprotein H-glycoprotein L is required for the fusion of viral and plasma membranes leading to virus entry into the host cell. Acts as a functional inhibitor of gH and maintains gH in an inhibited form. Upon binding to host integrins, gL dissociates from gH leading to activation of the viral fusion glycoproteins gB and gH. Fusion of EBV with B-lymphocytes requires the additional receptor- binding protein gp42, which forms a complex with gH/gL. The heterodimer gH/gL targets also host EPHA
   9347..11272   -  CDS            EBNA1: Epstein-Barr nuclear antigen 1, also known as EBNA-1 crucial for latent viral infection, and for episomal amplification of vectors containing the oriP origin (Okita et al., 2013)
  11310..11654   -  CDS            BRRF2_EBVB9 (fragment): Protein inferred from homology: Swiss-Prot protein existence level 3. From Epstein-Barr virus (strain B95-8) (HHV-4) (Human herpesvirus 4).
  11657..11680   -  promoter       tet promoter (fragment): E. coli promoter for tetracycline efflux protein gene
  11793..11897   +  promoter       AmpR promoter: bla
  11898..12758   +  CDS            AmpR: β-lactamase; bla; confers resistance to ampicillin, carbenicillin, and related antibiotics
  12929..13517   +  rep_origin     ori: high-copy-number ColE1/pMB1/pBR322/pUC origin of replication
  13563..13686   -  CDS            TcR (fragment): tetracycline efflux protein; tet; confers resistance to tetracycline
  13712..14211   +  promoter       PGK promoter: mouse phosphoglycerate kinase 1 promoter
  14251..14850   +  CDS            PuroR: puromycin N-acetyltransferase; pac from Streptomyces alboniger; confers resistance to puromycin
  14928..15380   +  polyA_signal   PGK poly(A) signal: mouse phosphoglycerate kinase 1 polyadenylation signal
  15429..15454   -  CDS            bla(M) (fragment): β-lactamase lacking the signal sequence; bla(M); allows cytosolic expression of β-lactamase
  15628..16007   +  enhancer       CMV enhancer: human cytomegalovirus immediate early enhancer
  16009..16208   +  promoter       CMV promoter: human cytomegalovirus (CMV) immediate early promoter
