[The description below was written by a language model from this plasmid's Addgene catalogue record and pLannotate feature annotations shown in this document.]
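Description:
pLD564 is an episomal mammalian expression plasmid of about 16.2 kb, built on a modified pCEP4 backbone in which the original hygromycin marker has been replaced by a puromycin resistance cassette. In E. coli it is maintained through a high-copy ColE1/pUC-type origin and selected with ampicillin via the β-lactamase gene. For human cells the backbone supplies the Epstein-Barr virus oriP origin together with the EBNA1 coding sequence. Together these allow the plasmid to replicate and persist as an extrachromosomal episome in dividing primate cells. Puromycin N-acetyltransferase, driven by the mouse PGK promoter and terminated by the PGK polyadenylation signal, permits selection of cells that retain the plasmid. Several short annotated fragments (rop, tet promoter, TcR, SV40 large T, EBV gL and BRRF2) appear to be backbone remnants rather than functional units.

The payload is a roughly 6.2 kb full-length human LINE-1 element with the native L1RP sequence, placed downstream of the CMV immediate-early enhancer and promoter and followed by an SV40 polyadenylation signal. The insert retains the L1 5′ UTR, which lies in the unannotated region ahead of ORF1. It encodes ORF1p, the nucleic acid chaperone that binds its own transcript, and ORF2p, which carries the endonuclease and reverse transcriptase activities needed for target-primed reverse transcription. A 3xFLAG epitope is fused to the C-terminus of ORF2p, giving a handle for detecting and affinity-purifying this normally low-abundance protein. The record states that the plasmid is for expressing full-length LINE-1 in human cells. The associated publication concerns the structure and function of ORF2p. No retrotransposition reporter cassette is annotated.
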