Addgene plasmid #213030: pLD564 human L1 ORF2p-3xFlag (L1RP, CMV promoter) in pCEP4 Puro
Purpose: Expresses full length human LINE-1 in human cells (native L1RP sequence), with a C-terminal 3xFlag tag on ORF2
Depositing lab: Martin S. Taylor. Depositing organization: Massachusetts General Hospital. Publication: Structures, functions and adaptations of the human LINE-1 ORF2 protein. Baldwin ET, van Eeuwen T, Hoyos D, Zalevsky A, Tchesnokov EP, Sanchez R, Miller BD, Di Stefano LH, Ruiz FX, Hancock M, Isik E, Mendez-Dorantes C, Walpole T, Nichols C, Wan P, Riento K, Halls-Kass R, Augustin M, Lammens A, Jestel A, Upla P, Xibinaku K, Congreve S, Hennink M, Rogala KB, Schneider AM, Fairman JE, Christensen SM, Desrosiers B, Bisacchi GS, Saunders OL, Hafeez N, Miao W, Kapeller R, Zaller DM, Sali A, Weichenrieder O, Burns KH, Gotte M, Rout MP, Arnold E, Greenbaum BD, Romero DL, LaCava J, Taylor MS. Nature. 2024 Feb;626(7997):194-206. doi: 10.1038/s41586-023-06947-z. Epub 2023 Dec 14. PubMed 38096902.
Backbone
  Vector backbone: pCEP4 Puro
  Backbone manufacturer: Invitrogen (modified)
  Backbone size w/o insert (bp): 9994
  Total vector size (bp): 16226
  Modifications to backbone: Replacement of stock hygromycin with puromycin
  Vector type: Mammalian Expression
  Selectable markers: Puromycin
Growth in bacteria
  Bacterial resistance: Ampicillin, 100 μg/mL
  Growth temperature: 37°C
  Growth strain: DH5alpha
  Copy number: High Copy
Gene/Insert
  Gene/Insert name: Human LINE-1 (L1RP Sequence) with 5' UTR and ORF2-3xFlag
  Species: H. sapiens (human)
  Insert size (bp): 6232
  GenBank ID: AF148856.1
  Promoter: CMV
  Tag / fusion protein: 3xFlag (ORF2p) (C terminal on insert)
  Cloning method: Restriction Enzyme; 5′ cloning site NotI (not destroyed); 3′ cloning site PmeI (destroyed during cloning)
  Sequencing primers: 5′ CMV_Forward; 3′ SV40pA-Rev
Terms and licenses: Academic/Nonprofit Terms; Industry Terms: Not Available to Industry
How to cite: pLD564 human L1 ORF2p-3xFlag (L1RP, CMV promoter) in pCEP4 Puro was a gift from Martin S. Taylor (Addgene plasmid # 213030 ; http://n2t.net/addgene:213030 ; RRID:Addgene_213030)
